Addgene plasmid #122305: px335-EF-Slc2a3-R
Purpose: Expresses sgRNA targeting mouse Slc2a3 and Cas9 nickase in mammalian cells
Depositing lab: Hiroshi Ochiai. Depositing organization: Hiroshima University. Publication: Genome-wide kinetic properties of transcriptional bursting in mouse embryonic stem cells. Ochiai H, Hayashi T, Umeda M, Yoshimura M, Harada A, Shimizu Y, Nakano K, Saitoh N, Liu Z, Yamamoto T, Okamura T, Ohkawa Y, Kimura H, Nikaido I. Sci Adv. 2020 Jun 17;6(25):eaaz6699. doi: 10.1126/sciadv.aaz6699. eCollection 2020 Jun. PubMed 32596448.
Backbone
  Vector backbone: px335
  Backbone size w/o insert (bp): 8427
  Total vector size (bp): 8447
  Modifications to backbone: We applied an optimized sgRNA design (sgRNA(F+E)) (Chen et al., Cell, 2013)
  Vector type: Mammalian Expression
Growth in bacteria
  Bacterial resistance: Ampicillin, 100 μg/mL
  Growth temperature: 37°C
  Growth strain: DH5alpha
  Copy number: High Copy
Gene/Insert
  Gene/Insert name: sgRNA for mouse Slc2a3
  gRNA/shRNA sequence: TCCTTCACCTCCCTCCACTG
  Species: Synthetic
  Entrez Gene: Slc2a3 (a.k.a. AA408729, AL023014, AL024341, AU040424, C78366, Glut-3, Glut3)
  Cloning method: Restriction Enzyme; 5′ cloning site BbsI (destroyed during cloning); 3′ cloning site BbsI (destroyed during cloning)
  Sequencing primers: 5′ LKO1_5_primer
Terms and licenses: Academic/Nonprofit Terms; Industry Terms: Not Available to Industry
How to cite: px335-EF-Slc2a3-R was a gift from Hiroshi Ochiai (Addgene plasmid # 122305 ; http://n2t.net/addgene:122305 ; RRID:Addgene_122305)
