[The description below was written by a language model from this plasmid's Addgene catalogue record and pLannotate feature annotations shown in this document.]
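Description:
px335-EF-Slc2a3-R is a mammalian expression plasmid of about 8.4 kb, built on the px335 backbone, that delivers both components of a Streptococcus pyogenes CRISPR nickase system from one molecule. A human U6 RNA polymerase III promoter drives a single guide RNA whose 20-nt spacer targets mouse Slc2a3 (Glut3). The spacer was inserted between two BbsI sites that were destroyed during cloning. The backbone was modified to carry the optimized sgRNA(F+E) scaffold, which probably explains why the annotation software matches the scaffold only as two partial features (tracrRNA and gRNA scaffold fragments).

Downstream, a hybrid promoter made of the CMV enhancer, the chicken β-actin promoter and a hybrid intron drives the Cas9 coding sequence, which ends at a bovine growth hormone polyadenylation signal. The tables annotate Cas9 as overlapping N- and C-terminal portions, consistent with one continuous open reading frame. They do not mark the nickase mutation, so the nickase identity rests on the catalogue purpose statement. A short match to an HA-type epitope lies just upstream of Cas9, but it is only a fragment and the actual tag is not stated. A single AAV2 ITR annotation and an f1/M13 phage origin are backbone remnants, and one ITR alone would not support AAV packaging.

The plasmid is propagated in E. coli through a high-copy ColE1/pUC-type origin with ampicillin selection, and no mammalian selection marker is annotated. The depositor and repository sequences differ by about two bases but give essentially identical feature maps. The "-R" suffix suggests it may be one of a pair of guides for offset double nicking, although the record does not say so. The associated study examined transcriptional bursting in mouse embryonic stem cells.
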