Features (pLannotate 1.2.2; 18 found; start..end, strand, type, name):
      1..241     +  promoter       U6 promoter: RNA polymerase III promoter for human U6 snRNA
    289..356     +  misc_RNA       tracrRNA (fragment): trans-activating CRISPR RNA for the Streptococcus pyogenes CRISPR/Cas9 system
    363..406     +  misc_RNA       gRNA scaffold (fragment): guide RNA scaffold for the Streptococcus pyogenes CRISPR/Cas9 system
    453..738     +  enhancer       CMV enhancer: human cytomegalovirus immediate early enhancer; contains an 18-bp deletion relative to the standard CMV enhancer
    740..1017    +  promoter       chicken β-actin promoter: No description available
   1018..1246    +  intron         hybrid intron: hybrid between chicken β-actin (CBA) and minute virus of mice (MMV) introns (Gray et al., 2011)
   1267..1294    +  CDS            3xHA (fragment): three tandem HA epitope tags
   1327..3042    +  CDS            Cas9(N): N-terminal portion of Streptococcus pyogenes Cas9 (Zetsche et al., 2015)
   2929..5427    +  CDS            Cas9(C): C-terminal portion of Streptococcus pyogenes Cas9 (Zetsche et al., 2015)
   5494..5605    +  polyA_signal   bGH poly(A) signal: bovine growth hormone polyadenylation signal
   5710..5850    +  repeat_region  AAV2 ITR: inverted terminal repeat of adeno-associated virus serotype 2 inverted
   5855..5906    -  misc_feature   bom (fragment): basis of mobility region from pBR322
   5925..6305    +  rep_origin     M13 ori (sequence partly withheld): M13 bacteriophage origin of replication; arrow indicates direction of (+) strand synthesis
   6381..6430    -  misc_feature   bom (fragment): basis of mobility region from pBR322
   6532..6567    -  CDS            rop (fragment): Rop protein, which maintains plasmids at low copy number; rop
   6662..6766    +  promoter       AmpR promoter: bla
   6767..7627    +  CDS            AmpR: β-lactamase; bla; confers resistance to ampicillin, carbenicillin, and related antibiotics
   7798..8386    +  rep_origin     ori: high-copy-number ColE1/pMB1/pBR322/pUC origin of replication
>Addgene plasmid #122305 | px335-EF-Slc2a3-R | depositor full sequence | sequence record 233512 | px335-EF-Slc2a3-R sequence 8447 bps
GAGGGCCTATTTCCCATGATTCCTTCATATTTGCATATACGATACAAGGCTGTTAGAGAGATAATTGGAA
TTAATTTGACTGTAAACACAAAGATATTAGTACAAAATACGTGACGTAGAAAGTAATAATTTCTTGGGTA
GTTTGCAGTTTTAAAATTATGTTTTAAAATGGACTATCATATGCTTACCGTAACTTGAAAGTATTTCGAT
TTCTTGGCTTTATATATCTTGTGGAAAGGACGAAACACCGTCCTTCACCTCCCTCCACTGGTTTAAGAGC
TATGCTGGAAACAGCATAGCAAGTTTAAATAAGGCTAGTCCGTTATCAACTTGAAAAAGTGGCACCGAGT
CGGTGCTTTTTTGTTTTAGAGCTAGAAATAGCAAGTTAAAATAAGGCTAGTCCGTTTTTAGCGCGTGCGC
CAATTCTGCAGACAAATGGCTCTAGAGGTACCCGTTACATAACTTACGGTAAATGGCCCGCCTGGCTGAC
CGCCCAACGACCCCCGCCCATTGACGTCAATAGTAACGCCAATAGGGACTTTCCATTGACGTCAATGGGT
GGAGTATTTACGGTAAACTGCCCACTTGGCAGTACATCAAGTGTATCATATGCCAAGTACGCCCCCTATT
GACGTCAATGACGGTAAATGGCCCGCCTGGCATTGTGCCCAGTACATGACCTTATGGGACTTTCCTACTT
GGCAGTACATCTACGTATTAGTCATCGCTATTACCATGGTCGAGGTGAGCCCCACGTTCTGCTTCACTCT
CCCCATCTCCCCCCCCTCCCCACCCCCAATTTTGTATTTATTTATTTTTTAATTATTTTGTGCAGCGATG
GGGGCGGGGGGGGGGGGGGGGCGCGCGCCAGGCGGGGCGGGGCGGGGCGAGGGGCGGGGCGGGGCGAGGC
GGAGAGGTGCGGCGGCAGCCAATCAGAGCGGCGCGCTCCGAAAGTTTCCTTTTATGGCGAGGCGGCGGCG
GCGGCGGCCCTATAAAAAGCGAAGCGCGCGGCGGGCGGGAGTCGCTGCGACGCTGCCTTCGCCCCGTGCC
CCGCTCCGCCGCCGCCTCGCGCCGCCCGCCCCGGCTCTGACTGACCGCGTTACTCCCACAGGTGAGCGGG
CGGGACGGCCCTTCTCCTCCGGGCTGTAATTAGCTGAGCAAGAGGTAAGGGTTTAAGGGATGGTTGGTTG
GTGGGGTATTAATGTTTAATTACCTGGAGCACCTGCCTGAAATCACTTTTTTTCAGGTTGGACCGGTGCC
ACCATGTACCCATACGATGTTCCAGATTACGCTTCGCCGAAGAAAAAGCGCAAGGTCGAAGCGTCCGACA
AGAAGTACAGCATCGGCCTGGCCATCGGCACCAACTCTGTGGGCTGGGCCGTGATCACCGACGAGTACAA
GGTGCCCAGCAAGAAATTCAAGGTGCTGGGCAACACCGACCGGCACAGCATCAAGAAGAACCTGATCGGA
GCCCTGCTGTTCGACAGCGGCGAAACAGCCGAGGCCACCCGGCTGAAGAGAACCGCCAGAAGAAGATACA
CCAGACGGAAGAACCGGATCTGCTATCTGCAAGAGATCTTCAGCAACGAGATGGCCAAGGTGGACGACAG
CTTCTTCCACAGACTGGAAGAGTCCTTCCTGGTGGAAGAGGATAAGAAGCACGAGCGGCACCCCATCTTC
GGCAACATCGTGGACGAGGTGGCCTACCACGAGAAGTACCCCACCATCTACCACCTGAGAAAGAAACTGG
TGGACAGCACCGACAAGGCCGACCTGCGGCTGATCTATCTGGCCCTGGCCCACATGATCAAGTTCCGGGG
CCACTTCCTGATCGAGGGCGACCTGAACCCCGACAACAGCGACGTGGACAAGCTGTTCATCCAGCTGGTG
CAGACCTACAACCAGCTGTTCGAGGAAAACCCCATCAACGCCAGCGGCGTGGACGCCAAGGCCATCCTGT
CTGCCAGACTGAGCAAGAGCAGACGGCTGGAAAATCTGATCGCCCAGCTGCCCGGCGAGAAGAAGAATGG
CCTGTTCGGCAACCTGATTGCCCTGAGCCTGGGCCTGACCCCCAACTTCAAGAGCAACTTCGACCTGGCC
GAGGATGCCAAACTGCAGCTGAGCAAGGACACCTACGACGACGACCTGGACAACCTGCTGGCCCAGATCG
GCGACCAGTACGCCGACCTGTTTCTGGCCGCCAAGAACCTGTCCGACGCCATCCTGCTGAGCGACATCCT
GAGAGTGAACACCGAGATCACCAAGGCCCCCCTGAGCGCCTCTATGATCAAGAGATACGACGAGCACCAC
CAGGACCTGACCCTGCTGAAAGCTCTCGTGCGGCAGCAGCTGCCTGAGAAGTACAAAGAGATTTTCTTCG
ACCAGAGCAAGAACGGCTACGCCGGCTACATTGACGGCGGAGCCAGCCAGGAAGAGTTCTACAAGTTCAT
CAAGCCCATCCTGGAAAAGATGGACGGCACCGAGGAACTGCTCGTGAAGCTGAACAGAGAGGACCTGCTG
CGGAAGCAGCGGACCTTCGACAACGGCAGCATCCCCCACCAGATCCACCTGGGAGAGCTGCACGCCATTC
TGCGGCGGCAGGAAGATTTTTACCCATTCCTGAAGGACAACCGGGAAAAGATCGAGAAGATCCTGACCTT
CCGCATCCCCTACTACGTGGGCCCTCTGGCCAGGGGAAACAGCAGATTCGCCTGGATGACCAGAAAGAGC
GAGGAAACCATCACCCCCTGGAACTTCGAGGAAGTGGTGGACAAGGGCGCTTCCGCCCAGAGCTTCATCG
AGCGGATGACCAACTTCGATAAGAACCTGCCCAACGAGAAGGTGCTGCCCAAGCACAGCCTGCTGTACGA
GTACTTCACCGTGTATAACGAGCTGACCAAAGTGAAATACGTGACCGAGGGAATGAGAAAGCCCGCCTTC
CTGAGCGGCGAGCAGAAAAAGGCCATCGTGGACCTGCTGTTCAAGACCAACCGGAAAGTGACCGTGAAGC
AGCTGAAAGAGGACTACTTCAAGAAAATCGAGTGCTTCGACTCCGTGGAAATCTCCGGCGTGGAAGATCG
GTTCAACGCCTCCCTGGGCACATACCACGATCTGCTGAAAATTATCAAGGACAAGGACTTCCTGGACAAT
GAGGAAAACGAGGACATTCTGGAAGATATCGTGCTGACCCTGACACTGTTTGAGGACAGAGAGATGATCG
AGGAACGGCTGAAAACCTATGCCCACCTGTTCGACGACAAAGTGATGAAGCAGCTGAAGCGGCGGAGATA
CACCGGCTGGGGCAGGCTGAGCCGGAAGCTGATCAACGGCATCCGGGACAAGCAGTCCGGCAAGACAATC
CTGGATTTCCTGAAGTCCGACGGCTTCGCCAACAGAAACTTCATGCAGCTGATCCACGACGACAGCCTGA
CCTTTAAAGAGGACATCCAGAAAGCCCAGGTGTCCGGCCAGGGCGATAGCCTGCACGAGCACATTGCCAA
TCTGGCCGGCAGCCCCGCCATTAAGAAGGGCATCCTGCAGACAGTGAAGGTGGTGGACGAGCTCGTGAAA
GTGATGGGCCGGCACAAGCCCGAGAACATCGTGATCGAAATGGCCAGAGAGAACCAGACCACCCAGAAGG
GACAGAAGAACAGCCGCGAGAGAATGAAGCGGATCGAAGAGGGCATCAAAGAGCTGGGCAGCCAGATCCT
GAAAGAACACCCCGTGGAAAACACCCAGCTGCAGAACGAGAAGCTGTACCTGTACTACCTGCAGAATGGG
CGGGATATGTACGTGGACCAGGAACTGGACATCAACCGGCTGTCCGACTACGATGTGGACCATATCGTGC
CTCAGAGCTTTCTGAAGGACGACTCCATCGACAACAAGGTGCTGACCAGAAGCGACAAGAACCGGGGCAA
GAGCGACAACGTGCCCTCCGAAGAGGTCGTGAAGAAGATGAAGAACTACTGGCGGCAGCTGCTGAACGCC
AAGCTGATTACCCAGAGAAAGTTCGACAATCTGACCAAGGCCGAGAGAGGCGGCCTGAGCGAACTGGATA
AGGCCGGCTTCATCAAGAGACAGCTGGTGGAAACCCGGCAGATCACAAAGCACGTGGCACAGATCCTGGA
CTCCCGGATGAACACTAAGTACGACGAGAATGACAAGCTGATCCGGGAAGTGAAAGTGATCACCCTGAAG
TCCAAGCTGGTGTCCGATTTCCGGAAGGATTTCCAGTTTTACAAAGTGCGCGAGATCAACAACTACCACC
ACGCCCACGACGCCTACCTGAACGCCGTCGTGGGAACCGCCCTGATCAAAAAGTACCCTAAGCTGGAAAG
CGAGTTCGTGTACGGCGACTACAAGGTGTACGACGTGCGGAAGATGATCGCCAAGAGCGAGCAGGAAATC
GGCAAGGCTACCGCCAAGTACTTCTTCTACAGCAACATCATGAACTTTTTCAAGACCGAGATTACCCTGG
CCAACGGCGAGATCCGGAAGCGGCCTCTGATCGAGACAAACGGCGAAACCGGGGAGATCGTGTGGGATAA
GGGCCGGGATTTTGCCACCGTGCGGAAAGTGCTGAGCATGCCCCAAGTGAATATCGTGAAAAAGACCGAG
GTGCAGACAGGCGGCTTCAGCAAAGAGTCTATCCTGCCCAAGAGGAACAGCGATAAGCTGATCGCCAGAA
AGAAGGACTGGGACCCTAAGAAGTACGGCGGCTTCGACAGCCCCACCGTGGCCTATTCTGTGCTGGTGGT
GGCCAAAGTGGAAAAGGGCAAGTCCAAGAAACTGAAGAGTGTGAAAGAGCTGCTGGGGATCACCATCATG
GAAAGAAGCAGCTTCGAGAAGAATCCCATCGACTTTCTGGAAGCCAAGGGCTACAAAGAAGTGAAAAAGG
ACCTGATCATCAAGCTGCCTAAGTACTCCCTGTTCGAGCTGGAAAACGGCCGGAAGAGAATGCTGGCCTC
TGCCGGCGAACTGCAGAAGGGAAACGAACTGGCCCTGCCCTCCAAATATGTGAACTTCCTGTACCTGGCC
AGCCACTATGAGAAGCTGAAGGGCTCCCCCGAGGATAATGAGCAGAAACAGCTGTTTGTGGAACAGCACA
AGCACTACCTGGACGAGATCATCGAGCAGATCAGCGAGTTCTCCAAGAGAGTGATCCTGGCCGACGCTAA
TCTGGACAAAGTGCTGTCCGCCTACAACAAGCACCGGGATAAGCCCATCAGAGAGCAGGCCGAGAATATC
ATCCACCTGTTTACCCTGACCAATCTGGGAGCCCCTGCCGCCTTCAAGTACTTTGACACCACCATCGACC
GGAAGAGGTACACCAGCACCAAAGAGGTGCTGGACGCCACCCTGATCCACCAGAGCATCACCGGCCTGTA
CGAGACACGGATCGACCTGTCTCAGCTGGGAGGCGACAGCCCCAAGAAGAAGAGAAAGGTGGAGGCCAGC
TAAGAATTCCTAGAGCTCGCTGATCAGCCTCGACTGTGCCTTCTAGTTGCCAGCCATCTGTTGTTTGCCC
CTCCCCCGTGCCTTCCTTGACCCTGGAAGGTGCCACTCCCACTGTCCTTTCCTAATAAAATGAGGAAATT
GCATCGCATTGTCTGAGTAGGTGTCATTCTATTCTGGGGGGTGGGGTGGGGCAGGACAGCAAGGGGGAGG
ATTGGGAAGAGAATAGCAGGCATGCTGGGGAGCGGCCGCAGGAACCCCTAGTGATGGAGTTGGCCACTCC
CTCTCTGCGCGCTCGCTCGCTCACTGAGGCCGGGCGACCAAAGGTCGCCCGACGCCCGGGCTTTGCCCGG
GCGGCCTCAGTGAGCGAGCGAGCGCGCAGCTGCCTGCAGGGGCGCCTGATGCGGTATTTTCTCCTTACGC
ATCTGTGCGGTATTTCACACCGCATA
[142 nt withheld, positions 5907-6048]
C
[141 nt withheld, positions 6050-6190]
CCTTTGACGTTGGAGTCCACGTTCTTT
[37 nt withheld, positions 6218-6254]
ACCCTATCTCGGGCTATTCTTTTGATTTATAAGGGATTTTGCCGATTTCGGCCTATTGGTTAAAAAATGA
GCTGATTTAACAAAAATTTAACGCGAATTTTAACAAAATATTAACGTTTACAATTTTATGGTGCACTCTC
AGTACAATCTGCTCTGATGCCGCATAGTTAAGCCAGCCCCGACACCCGCCAACACCCGCTGACGCGCCCT
GACGGGCTTGTCTGCTCCCGGCATCCGCTTACAGACAAGCTGTGACCGTCTCCGGGAGCTGCATGTGTCA
GAGGTTTTCACCGTCATCACCGAAACGCGCGAGACGAAAGGGCCTCGTGATACGCCTATTTTTATAGGTT
AATGTCATGATAATAATGGTTTCTTAGACGTCAGGTGGCACTTTTCGGGGAAATGTGCGCGGAACCCCTA
TTTGTTTATTTTTCTAAATACATTCAAATATGTATCCGCTCATGAGACAATAACCCTGATAAATGCTTCA
ATAATATTGAAAAAGGAAGAGTATGAGTATTCAACATTTCCGTGTCGCCCTTATTCCCTTTTTTGCGGCA
TTTTGCCTTCCTGTTTTTGCTCACCCAGAAACGCTGGTGAAAGTAAAAGATGCTGAAGATCAGTTGGGTG
CACGAGTGGGTTACATCGAACTGGATCTCAACAGCGGTAAGATCCTTGAGAGTTTTCGCCCCGAAGAACG
TTTTCCAATGATGAGCACTTTTAAAGTTCTGCTATGTGGCGCGGTATTATCCCGTATTGACGCCGGGCAA
GAGCAACTCGGTCGCCGCATACACTATTCTCAGAATGACTTGGTTGAGTACTCACCAGTCACAGAAAAGC
ATCTTACGGATGGCATGACAGTAAGAGAATTATGCAGTGCTGCCATAACCATGAGTGATAACACTGCGGC
CAACTTACTTCTGACAACGATCGGAGGACCGAAGGAGCTAACCGCTTTTTTGCACAACATGGGGGATCAT
GTAACTCGCCTTGATCGTTGGGAACCGGAGCTGAATGAAGCCATACCAAACGACGAGCGTGACACCACGA
TGCCTGTAGCAATGGCAACAACGTTGCGCAAACTATTAACTGGCGAACTACTTACTCTAGCTTCCCGGCA
ACAATTAATAGACTGGATGGAGGCGGATAAAGTTGCAGGACCACTTCTGCGCTCGGCCCTTCCGGCTGGC
TGGTTTATTGCTGATAAATCTGGAGCCGGTGAGCGTGGAAGCCGCGGTATCATTGCAGCACTGGGGCCAG
ATGGTAAGCCCTCCCGTATCGTAGTTATCTACACGACGGGGAGTCAGGCAACTATGGATGAACGAAATAG
ACAGATCGCTGAGATAGGTGCCTCACTGATTAAGCATTGGTAACTGTCAGACCAAGTTTACTCATATATA
CTTTAGATTGATTTAAAACTTCATTTTTAATTTAAAAGGATCTAGGTGAAGATCCTTTTTGATAATCTCA
TGACCAAAATCCCTTAACGTGAGTTTTCGTTCCACTGAGCGTCAGACCCCGTAGAAAAGATCAAAGGATC
TTCTTGAGATCCTTTTTTTCTGCGCGTAATCTGCTGCTTGCAAACAAAAAAACCACCGCTACCAGCGGTG
GTTTGTTTGCCGGATCAAGAGCTACCAACTCTTTTTCCGAAGGTAACTGGCTTCAGCAGAGCGCAGATAC
CAAATACTGTCCTTCTAGTGTAGCCGTAGTTAGGCCACCACTTCAAGAACTCTGTAGCACCGCCTACATA
CCTCGCTCTGCTAATCCTGTTACCAGTGGCTGCTGCCAGTGGCGATAAGTCGTGTCTTACCGGGTTGGAC
TCAAGACGATAGTTACCGGATAAGGCGCAGCGGTCGGGCTGAACGGGGGGTTCGTGCACACAGCCCAGCT
TGGAGCGAACGACCTACACCGAACTGAGATACCTACAGCGTGAGCTATGAGAAAGCGCCACGCTTCCCGA
AGGGAGAAAGGCGGACAGGTATCCGGTAAGCGGCAGGGTCGGAACAGGAGAGCGCACGAGGGAGCTTCCA
GGGGGAAACGCCTGGTATCTTTATAGTCCTGTCGGGTTTCGCCACCTCTGACTTGAGCGTCGATTTTTGT
GATGCTCGTCAGGGGGGCGGAGCCTATGGAAAAACGCCAGCAACGCGGCCTTTTTACGGTTCCTGGCCTT
TTGCTGGCCTTTTGCTCACATGT
