Features (pLannotate 1.2.2; 18 found; start..end, strand, type, name):
      1..241     +  promoter       U6 promoter: RNA polymerase III promoter for human U6 snRNA
    289..356     +  misc_RNA       tracrRNA (fragment): trans-activating CRISPR RNA for the Streptococcus pyogenes CRISPR/Cas9 system
    363..406     +  misc_RNA       gRNA scaffold (fragment): guide RNA scaffold for the Streptococcus pyogenes CRISPR/Cas9 system
    453..738     +  enhancer       CMV enhancer: human cytomegalovirus immediate early enhancer; contains an 18-bp deletion relative to the standard CMV enhancer
    740..1016    +  promoter       chicken β-actin promoter: No description available
   1017..1244    +  intron         hybrid intron: hybrid between chicken β-actin (CBA) and minute virus of mice (MMV) introns (Gray et al., 2011)
   1265..1292    +  CDS            3xHA (fragment): three tandem HA epitope tags
   1325..3040    +  CDS            Cas9(N): N-terminal portion of Streptococcus pyogenes Cas9 (Zetsche et al., 2015)
   2927..5425    +  CDS            Cas9(C): C-terminal portion of Streptococcus pyogenes Cas9 (Zetsche et al., 2015)
   5492..5603    +  polyA_signal   bGH poly(A) signal: bovine growth hormone polyadenylation signal
   5708..5848    +  repeat_region  AAV2 ITR: inverted terminal repeat of adeno-associated virus serotype 2 inverted
   5853..5904    -  misc_feature   bom (fragment): basis of mobility region from pBR322
   5923..6378    +  rep_origin     f1 ori (sequence partly withheld): f1 bacteriophage origin of replication; arrow indicates direction of (+) strand synthesis
   6379..6428    -  misc_feature   bom (fragment): basis of mobility region from pBR322
   6530..6565    -  CDS            rop (fragment): Rop protein, which maintains plasmids at low copy number; rop
   6660..6764    +  promoter       AmpR promoter: bla
   6765..7625    +  CDS            AmpR: β-lactamase; bla; confers resistance to ampicillin, carbenicillin, and related antibiotics
   7796..8384    +  rep_origin     ori: high-copy-number ColE1/pMB1/pBR322/pUC origin of replication
>Addgene plasmid #122305 | px335-EF-Slc2a3-R | addgene full sequence | sequence record 238301 | Addgene NGS Result
GAGGGCCTATTTCCCATGATTCCTTCATATTTGCATATACGATACAAGGCTGTTAGAGAGATAATTGGAA
TTAATTTGACTGTAAACACAAAGATATTAGTACAAAATACGTGACGTAGAAAGTAATAATTTCTTGGGTA
GTTTGCAGTTTTAAAATTATGTTTTAAAATGGACTATCATATGCTTACCGTAACTTGAAAGTATTTCGAT
TTCTTGGCTTTATATATCTTGTGGAAAGGACGAAACACCGTCCTTCACCTCCCTCCACTGGTTTAAGAGC
TATGCTGGAAACAGCATAGCAAGTTTAAATAAGGCTAGTCCGTTATCAACTTGAAAAAGTGGCACCGAGT
CGGTGCTTTTTTGTTTTAGAGCTAGAAATAGCAAGTTAAAATAAGGCTAGTCCGTTTTTAGCGCGTGCGC
CAATTCTGCAGACAAATGGCTCTAGAGGTACCCGTTACATAACTTACGGTAAATGGCCCGCCTGGCTGAC
CGCCCAACGACCCCCGCCCATTGACGTCAATAGTAACGCCAATAGGGACTTTCCATTGACGTCAATGGGT
GGAGTATTTACGGTAAACTGCCCACTTGGCAGTACATCAAGTGTATCATATGCCAAGTACGCCCCCTATT
GACGTCAATGACGGTAAATGGCCCGCCTGGCATTGTGCCCAGTACATGACCTTATGGGACTTTCCTACTT
GGCAGTACATCTACGTATTAGTCATCGCTATTACCATGGTCGAGGTGAGCCCCACGTTCTGCTTCACTCT
CCCCATCTCCCCCCCCTCCCCACCCCCAATTTTGTATTTATTTATTTTTTAATTATTTTGTGCAGCGATG
GGGGCGGGGGGGGGGGGGGGCGCGCGCCAGGCGGGGCGGGGGGGGGGGGGGGGGGGGGGGGGGGGGGGGG
GGGGGGGGCGGCGGCAGCCAATCAGAGCGGCGCGCTCCGAAAGTTTCCTTTTATGGCGAGGCGGCGGCGG
CGGCGGCCCTATAAAAAGCGAAGCGCGCGGCGGGCGGGAGTCGCTGCGCGCTGCCTTCGCCCCGTGCCCC
GCTCCGCCGCCGCCTCGCGCCGCCCGCCCCGGCTCTGACTGACCGCGTTACTCCCACAGGTGAGCGGGCG
GGACGGCCCTTCTCCTCCGGGCTGTAATTAGCTGAGCAAGAGGTAAGGGTTTAAGGGATGGTTGGTTGGT
GGGGTATTAATGTTTAATTACCTGGAGCACCTGCCTGAAATCACTTTTTTTCAGGTTGGACCGGTGCCAC
CATGTACCCATACGATGTTCCAGATTACGCTTCGCCGAAGAAAAAGCGCAAGGTCGAAGCGTCCGACAAG
AAGTACAGCATCGGCCTGGCCATCGGCACCAACTCTGTGGGCTGGGCCGTGATCACCGACGAGTACAAGG
TGCCCAGCAAGAAATTCAAGGTGCTGGGCAACACCGACCGGCACAGCATCAAGAAGAACCTGATCGGAGC
CCTGCTGTTCGACAGCGGCGAAACAGCCGAGGCCACCCGGCTGAAGAGAACCGCCAGAAGAAGATACACC
AGACGGAAGAACCGGATCTGCTATCTGCAAGAGATCTTCAGCAACGAGATGGCCAAGGTGGACGACAGCT
TCTTCCACAGACTGGAAGAGTCCTTCCTGGTGGAAGAGGATAAGAAGCACGAGCGGCACCCCATCTTCGG
CAACATCGTGGACGAGGTGGCCTACCACGAGAAGTACCCCACCATCTACCACCTGAGAAAGAAACTGGTG
GACAGCACCGACAAGGCCGACCTGCGGCTGATCTATCTGGCCCTGGCCCACATGATCAAGTTCCGGGGCC
ACTTCCTGATCGAGGGCGACCTGAACCCCGACAACAGCGACGTGGACAAGCTGTTCATCCAGCTGGTGCA
GACCTACAACCAGCTGTTCGAGGAAAACCCCATCAACGCCAGCGGCGTGGACGCCAAGGCCATCCTGTCT
GCCAGACTGAGCAAGAGCAGACGGCTGGAAAATCTGATCGCCCAGCTGCCCGGCGAGAAGAAGAATGGCC
TGTTCGGCAACCTGATTGCCCTGAGCCTGGGCCTGACCCCCAACTTCAAGAGCAACTTCGACCTGGCCGA
GGATGCCAAACTGCAGCTGAGCAAGGACACCTACGACGACGACCTGGACAACCTGCTGGCCCAGATCGGC
GACCAGTACGCCGACCTGTTTCTGGCCGCCAAGAACCTGTCCGACGCCATCCTGCTGAGCGACATCCTGA
GAGTGAACACCGAGATCACCAAGGCCCCCCTGAGCGCCTCTATGATCAAGAGATACGACGAGCACCACCA
GGACCTGACCCTGCTGAAAGCTCTCGTGCGGCAGCAGCTGCCTGAGAAGTACAAAGAGATTTTCTTCGAC
CAGAGCAAGAACGGCTACGCCGGCTACATTGACGGCGGAGCCAGCCAGGAAGAGTTCTACAAGTTCATCA
AGCCCATCCTGGAAAAGATGGACGGCACCGAGGAACTGCTCGTGAAGCTGAACAGAGAGGACCTGCTGCG
GAAGCAGCGGACCTTCGACAACGGCAGCATCCCCCACCAGATCCACCTGGGAGAGCTGCACGCCATTCTG
CGGCGGCAGGAAGATTTTTACCCATTCCTGAAGGACAACCGGGAAAAGATCGAGAAGATCCTGACCTTCC
GCATCCCCTACTACGTGGGCCCTCTGGCCAGGGGAAACAGCAGATTCGCCTGGATGACCAGAAAGAGCGA
GGAAACCATCACCCCCTGGAACTTCGAGGAAGTGGTGGACAAGGGCGCTTCCGCCCAGAGCTTCATCGAG
CGGATGACCAACTTCGATAAGAACCTGCCCAACGAGAAGGTGCTGCCCAAGCACAGCCTGCTGTACGAGT
ACTTCACCGTGTATAACGAGCTGACCAAAGTGAAATACGTGACCGAGGGAATGAGAAAGCCCGCCTTCCT
GAGCGGCGAGCAGAAAAAGGCCATCGTGGACCTGCTGTTCAAGACCAACCGGAAAGTGACCGTGAAGCAG
CTGAAAGAGGACTACTTCAAGAAAATCGAGTGCTTCGACTCCGTGGAAATCTCCGGCGTGGAAGATCGGT
TCAACGCCTCCCTGGGCACATACCACGATCTGCTGAAAATTATCAAGGACAAGGACTTCCTGGACAATGA
GGAAAACGAGGACATTCTGGAAGATATCGTGCTGACCCTGACACTGTTTGAGGACAGAGAGATGATCGAG
GAACGGCTGAAAACCTATGCCCACCTGTTCGACGACAAAGTGATGAAGCAGCTGAAGCGGCGGAGATACA
CCGGCTGGGGCAGGCTGAGCCGGAAGCTGATCAACGGCATCCGGGACAAGCAGTCCGGCAAGACAATCCT
GGATTTCCTGAAGTCCGACGGCTTCGCCAACAGAAACTTCATGCAGCTGATCCACGACGACAGCCTGACC
TTTAAAGAGGACATCCAGAAAGCCCAGGTGTCCGGCCAGGGCGATAGCCTGCACGAGCACATTGCCAATC
TGGCCGGCAGCCCCGCCATTAAGAAGGGCATCCTGCAGACAGTGAAGGTGGTGGACGAGCTCGTGAAAGT
GATGGGCCGGCACAAGCCCGAGAACATCGTGATCGAAATGGCCAGAGAGAACCAGACCACCCAGAAGGGA
CAGAAGAACAGCCGCGAGAGAATGAAGCGGATCGAAGAGGGCATCAAAGAGCTGGGCAGCCAGATCCTGA
AAGAACACCCCGTGGAAAACACCCAGCTGCAGAACGAGAAGCTGTACCTGTACTACCTGCAGAATGGGCG
GGATATGTACGTGGACCAGGAACTGGACATCAACCGGCTGTCCGACTACGATGTGGACCATATCGTGCCT
CAGAGCTTTCTGAAGGACGACTCCATCGACAACAAGGTGCTGACCAGAAGCGACAAGAACCGGGGCAAGA
GCGACAACGTGCCCTCCGAAGAGGTCGTGAAGAAGATGAAGAACTACTGGCGGCAGCTGCTGAACGCCAA
GCTGATTACCCAGAGAAAGTTCGACAATCTGACCAAGGCCGAGAGAGGCGGCCTGAGCGAACTGGATAAG
GCCGGCTTCATCAAGAGACAGCTGGTGGAAACCCGGCAGATCACAAAGCACGTGGCACAGATCCTGGACT
CCCGGATGAACACTAAGTACGACGAGAATGACAAGCTGATCCGGGAAGTGAAAGTGATCACCCTGAAGTC
CAAGCTGGTGTCCGATTTCCGGAAGGATTTCCAGTTTTACAAAGTGCGCGAGATCAACAACTACCACCAC
GCCCACGACGCCTACCTGAACGCCGTCGTGGGAACCGCCCTGATCAAAAAGTACCCTAAGCTGGAAAGCG
AGTTCGTGTACGGCGACTACAAGGTGTACGACGTGCGGAAGATGATCGCCAAGAGCGAGCAGGAAATCGG
CAAGGCTACCGCCAAGTACTTCTTCTACAGCAACATCATGAACTTTTTCAAGACCGAGATTACCCTGGCC
AACGGCGAGATCCGGAAGCGGCCTCTGATCGAGACAAACGGCGAAACCGGGGAGATCGTGTGGGATAAGG
GCCGGGATTTTGCCACCGTGCGGAAAGTGCTGAGCATGCCCCAAGTGAATATCGTGAAAAAGACCGAGGT
GCAGACAGGCGGCTTCAGCAAAGAGTCTATCCTGCCCAAGAGGAACAGCGATAAGCTGATCGCCAGAAAG
AAGGACTGGGACCCTAAGAAGTACGGCGGCTTCGACAGCCCCACCGTGGCCTATTCTGTGCTGGTGGTGG
CCAAAGTGGAAAAGGGCAAGTCCAAGAAACTGAAGAGTGTGAAAGAGCTGCTGGGGATCACCATCATGGA
AAGAAGCAGCTTCGAGAAGAATCCCATCGACTTTCTGGAAGCCAAGGGCTACAAAGAAGTGAAAAAGGAC
CTGATCATCAAGCTGCCTAAGTACTCCCTGTTCGAGCTGGAAAACGGCCGGAAGAGAATGCTGGCCTCTG
CCGGCGAACTGCAGAAGGGAAACGAACTGGCCCTGCCCTCCAAATATGTGAACTTCCTGTACCTGGCCAG
CCACTATGAGAAGCTGAAGGGCTCCCCCGAGGATAATGAGCAGAAACAGCTGTTTGTGGAACAGCACAAG
CACTACCTGGACGAGATCATCGAGCAGATCAGCGAGTTCTCCAAGAGAGTGATCCTGGCCGACGCTAATC
TGGACAAAGTGCTGTCCGCCTACAACAAGCACCGGGATAAGCCCATCAGAGAGCAGGCCGAGAATATCAT
CCACCTGTTTACCCTGACCAATCTGGGAGCCCCTGCCGCCTTCAAGTACTTTGACACCACCATCGACCGG
AAGAGGTACACCAGCACCAAAGAGGTGCTGGACGCCACCCTGATCCACCAGAGCATCACCGGCCTGTACG
AGACACGGATCGACCTGTCTCAGCTGGGAGGCGACAGCCCCAAGAAGAAGAGAAAGGTGGAGGCCAGCTA
AGAATTCCTAGAGCTCGCTGATCAGCCTCGACTGTGCCTTCTAGTTGCCAGCCATCTGTTGTTTGCCCCT
CCCCCGTGCCTTCCTTGACCCTGGAAGGTGCCACTCCCACTGTCCTTTCCTAATAAAATGAGGAAATTGC
ATCGCATTGTCTGAGTAGGTGTCATTCTATTCTGGGGGGTGGGGTGGGGCAGGACAGCAAGGGGGAGGAT
TGGGAAGAGAATAGCAGGCATGCTGGGGAGCGGCCGCAGGAACCCCTAGTGATGGAGTTGGCCACTCCCT
CTCTGCGCGCTCGCTCGCTCACTGAGGCCGGGCGACCAAAGGTCGCCCGACGCCCGGGCTTTGCCCGGGC
GGCCTCAGTGAGCGAGCGAGCGCGCAGCTGCCTGCAGGGGCGCCTGATGCGGTATTTTCTCCTTACGCAT
CTGTGCGGTATTTCACACCGCATA
[95 nt withheld, positions 5905-5999]
T
[46 nt withheld, positions 6001-6046]
C
[141 nt withheld, positions 6048-6188]
CCTTTGACGTTGGAGTCCACGTTCTTT
[37 nt withheld, positions 6216-6252]
ACTCTATCTCGGGCTATTCTTTTGATTTATAAGGGATTTTGCCGATTTCGGTCTATTGGTTAAAAAATGA
GCTGATTTAACAAAAATTTAACGCGAATTTTAACAAAATATTAACGTTTACAATTTTATGGTGCACTCTC
AGTACAATCTGCTCTGATGCCGCATAGTTAAGCCAGCCCCGACACCCGCCAACACCCGCTGACGCGCCCT
GACGGGCTTGTCTGCTCCCGGCATCCGCTTACAGACAAGCTGTGACCGTCTCCGGGAGCTGCATGTGTCA
GAGGTTTTCACCGTCATCACCGAAACGCGCGAGACGAAAGGGCCTCGTGATACGCCTATTTTTATAGGTT
AATGTCATGATAATAATGGTTTCTTAGACGTCAGGTGGCACTTTTCGGGGAAATGTGCGCGGAACCCCTA
TTTGTTTATTTTTCTAAATACATTCAAATATGTATCCGCTCATGAGACAATAACCCTGATAAATGCTTCA
ATAATATTGAAAAAGGAAGAGTATGAGTATTCAACATTTCCGTGTCGCCCTTATTCCCTTTTTTGCGGCA
TTTTGCCTTCCTGTTTTTGCTCACCCAGAAACGCTGGTGAAAGTAAAAGATGCTGAAGATCAGTTGGGTG
CACGAGTGGGTTACATCGAACTGGATCTCAACAGCGGTAAGATCCTTGAGAGTTTTCGCCCCGAAGAACG
TTTTCCAATGATGAGCACTTTTAAAGTTCTGCTATGTGGCGCGGTATTATCCCGTATTGACGCCGGGCAA
GAGCAACTCGGTCGCCGCATACACTATTCTCAGAATGACTTGGTTGAGTACTCACCAGTCACAGAAAAGC
ATCTTACGGATGGCATGACAGTAAGAGAATTATGCAGTGCTGCCATAACCATGAGTGATAACACTGCGGC
CAACTTACTTCTGACAACGATCGGAGGACCGAAGGAGCTAACCGCTTTTTTGCACAACATGGGGGATCAT
GTAACTCGCCTTGATCGTTGGGAACCGGAGCTGAATGAAGCCATACCAAACGACGAGCGTGACACCACGA
TGCCTGTAGCAATGGCAACAACGTTGCGCAAACTATTAACTGGCGAACTACTTACTCTAGCTTCCCGGCA
ACAATTAATAGACTGGATGGAGGCGGATAAAGTTGCAGGACCACTTCTGCGCTCGGCCCTTCCGGCTGGC
TGGTTTATTGCTGATAAATCTGGAGCCGGTGAGCGTGGAAGCCGCGGTATCATTGCAGCACTGGGGCCAG
ATGGTAAGCCCTCCCGTATCGTAGTTATCTACACGACGGGGAGTCAGGCAACTATGGATGAACGAAATAG
ACAGATCGCTGAGATAGGTGCCTCACTGATTAAGCATTGGTAACTGTCAGACCAAGTTTACTCATATATA
CTTTAGATTGATTTAAAACTTCATTTTTAATTTAAAAGGATCTAGGTGAAGATCCTTTTTGATAATCTCA
TGACCAAAATCCCTTAACGTGAGTTTTCGTTCCACTGAGCGTCAGACCCCGTAGAAAAGATCAAAGGATC
TTCTTGAGATCCTTTTTTTCTGCGCGTAATCTGCTGCTTGCAAACAAAAAAACCACCGCTACCAGCGGTG
GTTTGTTTGCCGGATCAAGAGCTACCAACTCTTTTTCCGAAGGTAACTGGCTTCAGCAGAGCGCAGATAC
CAAATACTGTTCTTCTAGTGTAGCCGTAGTTAGGCCACCACTTCAAGAACTCTGTAGCACCGCCTACATA
CCTCGCTCTGCTAATCCTGTTACCAGTGGCTGCTGCCAGTGGCGATAAGTCGTGTCTTACCGGGTTGGAC
TCAAGACGATAGTTACCGGATAAGGCGCAGCGGTCGGGCTGAACGGGGGGTTCGTGCACACAGCCCAGCT
TGGAGCGAACGACCTACACCGAACTGAGATACCTACAGCGTGAGCTATGAGAAAGCGCCACGCTTCCCGA
AGGGAGAAAGGCGGACAGGTATCCGGTAAGCGGCAGGGTCGGAACAGGAGAGCGCACGAGGGAGCTTCCA
GGGGGAAACGCCTGGTATCTTTATAGTCCTGTCGGGTTTCGCCACCTCTGACTTGAGCGTCGATTTTTGT
GATGCTCGTCAGGGGGGCGGAGCCTATGGAAAAACGCCAGCAACGCGGCCTTTTTACGGTTCCTGGCCTT
TTGCTGGCCTTTTGCTCACATGT
